>Addgene plasmid #220843 | pTMB340_ZFcharm_Kv1_Prnp_DPM | addgene full sequence | sequence record 437216 | Addgene NGS Result
CCTGCAGGCAGCTGCGCGCTCGCTCGCTCACTGAGGCCGCCCGGGCGTCGGGCGACCTTTGGTCGCCCGG
CCTCAGTGAGCGAGCGAGCGCGCAGAGAGGGAGTGGCCAACTCCATCACTAGGGGTTCCTGCGGCCTACT
AGTGGATCAGCAGACCGATTCTGGGCTCTAGAGGGCAGAGCGCACATCGCCCACAGTCCCCGAGAAGTTG
GGGGGAGGGGTCGGCAATTGAACCGGTGCCTAGAGAAGGTGGCGCGGGGTAAACTGGGAAAGTGATGTCG
TGTACTGGCTCCGCCTTTTTCCCGAGGGTGGGGGAGAACCGTATATAAGTGCAGTAGTCGCCGTGAACGT
TCTTTTTCGCAACGGGTTTGCCGCCAGAACACAGAGGTGTCGTGAGCTGGATCCGGATCAGCAGACCGAT
TCTGGGCCAGCGCCACCATGGCCAGGACCAAACAAACTGCCAGAAAGAGCACCGGGGGGAAAGCGCCCCG
AAAACAGCTGGCGACCAAAGCAGCCCGCAAAAGCGCACCGGGAGGTGCAAGCAGTGGGGCAGGAAGTTCC
TCAGGAGGAAGTGCGGCGGGATCCGGAAGCGGTGGCGCATCAAGTGGCGCCGCAAGTAGCAGTGCCGGGT
CCGCAGCTGGCTCCGGGTCCTCCCCTGTTGAGATCTACAAGACCGTGTCCGCCTGGAAGCGGCAGCCAAT
CAGAGTGCTGAGCCTGTTCGGCAATATTGACAAGGAACTGAAGTCTCTGGGCTTCCTGGAAAGCGGCAGC
CACAGCGAGGGCGGCACACTGAAGTACGTGGAAGATGTGACCAACGTGGTGCGGAGAGATGTGGAAAAGT
GGGGACCTTTCGACCTGCTGTACGGCAGCACCCAGCCTCTGGGCGGAAGCTGCGACAGGTGTCCTGGCTG
GTACATGTTCCAATTTCATAGAATCCTGCAGTACGCCAGACCTAGACAGGAGTCTCAGCCCTTCTTCTGG
ATCTTCATGGATAACCTGCTGCTCACAGAGGACGACCAGATGACCACCGTGCGGTTCCTGCAAACAGAGG
CCGTCACCCTGCGCGACGTGAGATCTAGAGTGCTGCAGAACGCCGTCCGGGTGTGGAGCAACATCCCCGG
TCTTAAAAGCAAGCACGAGGCTCTGTCCCCAAAAGAGGAAGAGAGCCTGCAGGGCCACGTGCGGACCAGA
TCTAAGCTGGCCGCTCCTAAAGTGGACCCCCTGGTGAAGAACTGCCTGCTGCCTCTGAGAGAGTACTTTA
AGTATTTCAGCCAGAGCAGCCTGCCCCTGGGAGGACCTAGCAGCGGCGCCCCACCTCCAAGCGGAGGCTC
TCCAGCTGGCAGCCCTACCAGCACAGAGGAAGGCACAAGCGAGAGCGCCACACCTGAGAGCGGCCCTGGC
ACCTCCACCGAGCCCAGCGAGGGCTCTGCCCCTGGCAGCCCCGCCGGAAGCCCCACCTCTACAGAAGAAG
GCACCAGCACAGAGCCTTCTGAAGGCTCTGCCCCTGGAACATCCACCGAGCCTAGCGAGAAGCGGACTGC
CGATGGATCTGAGTTTGAGAGCCCTAAGAAAAAAAGAAAGGTTGGAGTGCCTGCTGCTATGGCCGAGAGA
CCATTTCAGTGCAGAATCTGCATGCGCAATTTCAGCACCAGCGGAAATCTCACAAGACACATCCGGACCC
ATACCGGCGAGAAGCCCTTTGCCTGCGATATCTGCGGCAGAAAGTTCGCTCTGTCTCAGGACCTGAACCG
GCACACCAAGATCCACACACACCCCAGAGCCCCTATCCCCAAGCCTTTCCAGTGCCGGATTTGCATGCGG
AACTTCAGCGACAGGTCCGCCCTGAGCAGACATATCAGAACACACACCGGCGAAAAGCCTTTCGCCTGTG
ATATCTGTGGCAGAAAGTTCGCCCGGAACGACGACAGAAAAAAGCACACAAAGATCCACACCGGATCTCA
GAAACCTTTCCAATGTAGAATCTGCATGAGAAACTTCAGCCAGAGCGGCAACCTGGCCAGACACATCCGG
ACCCACACAGGCGAAAAGCCTTTCGCCTGTGATATCTGCGGCCGGAAATTCGCCCAGAGAATCGACCTGA
CCCGGCACACCAAGATCCACCTGAGACAGAAGGACGCCGCCAGAGGCAGCGGCGGCGACGCCAAGAGCCT
GACCGCCTGGTCCAAGAGGACCGCCGACGGCAGCGAGTTCGAGCCCAAGAAAAAGCGGAAGGTGTCCGGC
TCTGAAACCCCTGGCACAAGCGAGTCTGCTACACCTGAGTCCAGAACCCTGGTCACCTTCAAAGACGTGT
TCGTGGACTTCACCAGAGAAGAATGGAAGCTGCTGGATACCGCTCAGCAGATCGTGTACAGAAACGTGAT
GCTGGAAAACTACAAGAATCTGGTGTCCCTGGGCTACCAGCTGACCAAGCCTGACGTGATCCTGAGACTG
GAAAAGGGCGAGGAACCCGGGAGCGGCTATCCCTATGACGTGCCCGATTATGCCTGATAGAATTCGCTTA
TCGATAATCAACCTCTGGATTACAAAATTTGTGAAAGATTGACTGGTATTCTTAACTATGTTGCTCCTTT
TACGCTATGTGGATACGCTGCTTTAATGCCTTTGTATCATGCTATTGCTTCCCGTATGGCTTTCATTTTC
TCCTCCTTGTATAAATCCTGGTTGCTGTCTCTTTATGAGGAGTTGTGGCCCGTTGTCAGGCAACGTGGCG
TGGTGTGCACTGTGTTTGCTGACGCAACCCCCACTGGTTGGGGCATTGCCACCACCTGTCAGCTCCTTTC
CGGGACTTTCGCTTTCCCCCTCCCTATTGCCACGGCGGAACTCATCGCCGCCTGCCTTGCCCGCTGCTGG
ACAGGGGCTCGGCTGTTGGGCACTGACAATTCCGTGGTGTTGTCGGGGAAATCATCGTCCTTTCCTTGGC
TGCTCGCCTATGTTGCCACCTGGATTCTGCGCGGGACGTCCTTCTGCTACGTCCCTTCGGCCCTCAATCC
AGCGGACCTTCCTTCCCGCGGCCTGCTGCCGGCTCTGCGGCCTCTTCCGCGTCTTCGCCTTCGCCCTCAG
ACGAGTCGGATCTCCCTTTGGGCCGCCTCCCCGCATCGATACCGAGCGCTGCTCGAGAGATCTAATAAAA
TATCTTTATTTTCATTACATCTGTGTGTTGGTTTTTTGTGTGGCGGCCGCTAGTGGCAGCACCAGCTCAG
GGCTGGAGGTGGTGGCTCCTGAGGGTACCTCAGCCCCAGGTGGTGGCCCGGGAACCCTGGATGACAGTGC
CACCATTTGCCGTGTCTGCCAGAAGCCAGGCGATCTGGTTATGTGCAACCAGTGTGAGTTTTGTTTCCAC
CTGGACTGTCACCTGCCGGCCCTGCAGGATGTACCAGGGGAGGAGTGGAGCTGCTCACTCTGCCATGTGC
TCCCTGACCTGAAGGAGGAGGATGGCAGCCTCAGCCTGGATGGTGCAGACAGCACTGGCGTGGTGGCCAA
GCTCTCACCAGCCAACCAGCGGAAATGTGAGCGTGTACTGCTGGCCCTATTCTGTCACGAACCCTGCCGC
CCCCTGCATCAGCTGGCTACCGACTCCACCTTCTCCCTGGACCAGCCCGGTGGCACCCTGGATCTGACCC
TGATCCGTGCCCGCCTCCAGGAGAAGTTGTCACCTCCCTACAGCTCCCCACAGGAGTTTGCCCAGGATGT
GGGCCGCATGTTCAAGCAATTCAACAAGTTAACTGAGGACAAGGCAGACGTGCAGTCCATCATCGGCCTG
CAGCGCTTCTTCGAGACGCGCATGAACGAGGCCTTCGGTGACACCAAGTTCTCTGCTGTGCTGGTGGAGC
CCCCGCCGATGAGCCTGCCTGGTGCTGGCCTGAGTTCCCAGGAGCTGTCTGGTGGCCCTGGTGATGGCCC
CTGCCCAACTTTAAGCTTGCAGGAACCCCTAGTGATGGAGTTGGCCACTCCCTCTCTGCGCGCTCGCTCG
CTCACTGAGGCCGGGCGACCAAAGGTCGCCCGACGCCCGGGCTTTGCCCGGGCGGCCTCAGTGAGCGAGC
GAGCGCGCAGCTGCCTGCAGGGGCGCCTGATGCGGTATTTTCTCCTTACGCATCTGTGCGGTATTTCACA
CCGCATA
[95 nt withheld, positions 4138-4232]
T
[46 nt withheld, positions 4234-4279]
C
[141 nt withheld, positions 4281-4421]
CCTTTGACGTTGGAGTCCACGTTCTTT
[37 nt withheld, positions 4449-4485]
ACTCTATCTCGGGCTATTCTTTTGATTTATAAGGGATTTTGCCGATTTCGGTCTATTGGTTAAAAAATGA
GCTGATTTAACAAAAATTTAACGCGAATTTTAACAAAATATTAACGTTTACAATTTTATGGTGCACTCTC
AGTACAATCTGCTCTGATGCCGCATAGTTAAGCCAGCCCCGACACCCGCCAACACCCGCTGACGCGCCCT
GACGGGCTTGTCTGCTCCCGGCATCCGCTTACAGACAAGCTGTGACCGTCTCCGGGAGCTGCATGTGTCA
GAGGTTTTCACCGTCATCACCGAAACGCGCGAGACGAAAGGGCCTCGTGATACGCCTATTTTTATAGGTT
AATGTCATGATAATAATGGTTTCTTAGACGTCAGGTGGCACTTTTCGGGGAAATGTGCGCGGAACCCCTA
TTTGTTTATTTTTCTAAATACATTCAAATATGTATCCGCTCATGAGACAATAACCCTGATAAATGCTTCA
ATAATATTGAAAAAGGAAGAGTATGAGTATTCAACATTTCCGTGTCGCCCTTATTCCCTTTTTTGCGGCA
TTTTGCCTTCCTGTTTTTGCTCACCCAGAAACGCTGGTGAAAGTAAAAGATGCTGAAGATCAGTTGGGTG
CACGAGTGGGTTACATCGAACTGGATCTCAACAGCGGTAAGATCCTTGAGAGTTTTCGCCCCGAAGAACG
TTTTCCAATGATGAGCACTTTTAAAGTTCTGCTATGTGGCGCGGTATTATCCCGTATTGACGCCGGGCAA
GAGCAACTCGGTCGCCGCATACACTATTCTCAGAATGACTTGGTTGAGTACTCACCAGTCACAGAAAAGC
ATCTTACGGATGGCATGACAGTAAGAGAATTATGCAGTGCTGCCATAACCATGAGTGATAACACTGCGGC
CAACTTACTTCTGACAACGATCGGAGGACCGAAGGAGCTAACCGCTTTTTTGCACAACATGGGGGATCAT
GTAACTCGCCTTGATCGTTGGGAACCGGAGCTGAATGAAGCCATACCAAACGACGAGCGTGACACCACGA
TGCCTGTAGCAATGGCAACAACGTTGCGCAAACTATTAACTGGCGAACTACTTACTCTAGCTTCCCGGCA
ACAATTAATAGACTGGATGGAGGCGGATAAAGTTGCAGGACCACTTCTGCGCTCGGCCCTTCCGGCTGGC
TGGTTTATTGCTGATAAATCTGGAGCCGGTGAGCGTGGAAGCCGCGGTATCATTGCAGCACTGGGGCCAG
ATGGTAAGCCCTCCCGTATCGTAGTTATCTACACGACGGGGAGTCAGGCAACTATGGATGAACGAAATAG
ACAGATCGCTGAGATAGGTGCCTCACTGATTAAGCATTGGTAACTGTCAGACCAAGTTTACTCATATATA
CTTTAGATTGATTTAAAACTTCATTTTTAATTTAAAAGGATCTAGGTGAAGATCCTTTTTGATAATCTCA
TGACCAAAATCCCTTAACGTGAGTTTTCGTTCCACTGAGCGTCAGACCCCGTAGAAAAGATCAAAGGATC
TTCTTGAGATCCTTTTTTTCTGCGCGTAATCTGCTGCTTGCAAACAAAAAAACCACCGCTACCAGCGGTG
GTTTGTTTGCCGGATCAAGAGCTACCAACTCTTTTTCCGAAGGTAACTGGCTTCAGCAGAGCGCAGATAC
CAAATACTGTTCTTCTAGTGTAGCCGTAGTTAGGCCACCACTTCAAGAACTCTGTAGCACCGCCTACATA
CCTCGCTCTGCTAATCCTGTTACCAGTGGCTGCTGCCAGTGGCGATAAGTCGTGTCTTACCGGGTTGGAC
TCAAGACGATAGTTACCGGATAAGGCGCAGCGGTCGGGCTGAACGGGGGGTTCGTGCACACAGCCCAGCT
TGGAGCGAACGACCTACACCGAACTGAGATACCTACAGCGTGAGCTATGAGAAAGCGCCACGCTTCCCGA
AGGGAGAAAGGCGGACAGGTATCCGGTAAGCGGCAGGGTCGGAACAGGAGAGCGCACGAGGGAGCTTCCA
GGGGGAAACGCCTGGTATCTTTATAGTCCTGTCGGGTTTCGCCACCTCTGACTTGAGCGTCGATTTTTGT
GATGCTCGTCAGGGGGGCGGAGCCTATGGAAAAACGCCAGCAACGCGGCCTTTTTACGGTTCCTGGCCTT
TTGCTGGCCTTTTGCTCACATGT
Features (pLannotate 1.2.2; 19 found; start..end, strand, type, name):
     12..39      +  repeat_region  AAV2 ITR (fragment): inverted terminal repeat of adeno-associated virus serotype 2 inverted
     68..95      +  repeat_region  AAV2 ITR (fragment): inverted terminal repeat of adeno-associated virus serotype 2 inverted
    173..384     +  promoter       EF-1α core promoter: core promoter for human elongation factor EF-1α
    438..530     +  CDS            H31_BOVIN (fragment): Experimental evidence at protein level: Swiss-Prot protein existence level 1. Core component of nucleosome. Nucleosomes wrap and compact DNA into chromatin, limiting DNA accessibility to the cellular machineries which require DNA as a template. Histones thereby play a central role in transcription regulation, DNA repair, DNA replication and chromosomal stability. DNA accessibility is regulated via a complex set of post-translational modifications of histones, also called histone code, and nucleosome remodeling. From Bos taurus (Bovine).
    654..1289    +  CDS            Dnmt3l (fragment): DNM3L_MOUSE - Experimental evidence at protein level: Swiss-Prot protein existence level 1. Catalytically inactive regulatory factor of DNA methyltransferases that can either promote or inhibit DNA methylation depending on the context (PubMed:11719692, PubMed:15318244, PubMed:15671018, PubMed:24074865). Essential for the function of DNMT3A and DNMT3B: activates DNMT3A and DNMT3B by binding to their catalytic domain (PubMed:15671018). Acts by accelerating the binding of DNA and S-adenosyl-L-methionine (AdoMet) to the methyltransferases and dissociates from the complex after DNA binding to the m
   1318..1455    +  CDS            MIXL1 (fragment): MIXL1_HUMAN - Also known as MIXL. Experimental evidence at protein level: Swiss-Prot protein existence level 1. Transcription factor that play a central role in proper axial mesendoderm morphogenesis and endoderm formation. Required for efficient differentiation of cells from the primitive streak stage to blood, by acting early in the recruitment and/or expansion of mesodermal progenitors to the hemangioblastic and hematopoietic lineages. Also involved in the morphogenesis of the heart and the gut during embryogenesis. Acts as a negative regulator of brachyury expression (By similarity). From
   2022..2043    +  CDS            ZFHD1 (DNA binding domain) (fragment): composite human DNA-binding domain composed of domains from the transcription factors Zif268 and Oct-1 (Pomerantz et al., 1995)
   2289..2468    +  CDS            ZNF720 (fragment): ZN720_HUMAN - Experimental evidence at protein level: Swiss-Prot protein existence level 1. From Homo sapiens (Human).
   2526..3114    +  misc_feature   WPRE: woodchuck hepatitis virus posttranscriptional regulatory element
   3144..3192    +  polyA_signal   poly(A) signal: synthetic polyadenylation signal
   3193..3921    +  CDS            TRIM28 (fragment): TIF1B_HUMAN - Also known as KAP1, RNF96, TIF1B. Experimental evidence at protein level: Swiss-Prot protein existence level 1. (Microbial infection) Plays a critical role in the shutdown of lytic gene expression during the early stage of herpes virus 8 primary infection. This inhibition is mediated through interaction with herpes virus 8 protein LANA1. From Homo sapiens (Human).
   3941..4081    +  repeat_region  AAV2 ITR: inverted terminal repeat of adeno-associated virus serotype 2 inverted
   4086..4137    -  misc_feature   bom (fragment): basis of mobility region from pBR322
   4156..4611    +  rep_origin     f1 ori (sequence partly withheld): f1 bacteriophage origin of replication; arrow indicates direction of (+) strand synthesis
   4612..4661    -  misc_feature   bom (fragment): basis of mobility region from pBR322
   4763..4798    -  CDS            rop (fragment): Rop protein, which maintains plasmids at low copy number; rop
   4893..4997    +  promoter       AmpR promoter: bla
   4998..5858    +  CDS            AmpR: β-lactamase; bla; confers resistance to ampicillin, carbenicillin, and related antibiotics
   6029..6617    +  rep_origin     ori: high-copy-number ColE1/pMB1/pBR322/pUC origin of replication
