[The description below was written by a language model from this plasmid's Addgene catalogue record and pLannotate feature annotations shown in this document.]
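Description:
pTMB340_ZFcharm_Kv1_Prnp_DPM is an AAV transfer plasmid (about 6.7 kb) that carries a vector genome for mammalian expression of ZFcharm Kv1, a compact zinc-finger-based epigenetic editor directed against Prnp, the prion protein gene. In bacteria it is maintained through a high-copy ColE1/pUC-type origin and selected with ampicillin via the bla gene. An f1 origin and small remnants of pBR322 bom and rop sequences are also present in the backbone. AAV2 inverted terminal repeats flank the expression cassette and provide the signals for replication and packaging of the genome into AAV particles. The left ITR is detected only as short fragments in the annotation, while the right one is annotated in full.

Expression is driven by the EFS (EF-1α core) promoter. The annotated open reading frame contains, in order, a histone H3-like fragment, a Dnmt3l-derived segment (Dnmt3l is a catalytically inactive cofactor that activates DNMT3A/B), a short region matched to MIXL1, zinc-finger DNA-binding sequence and a fragment resembling ZNF720, a KRAB zinc-finger protein. These labels are automated homology matches, so the exact identity and role of each module should be read cautiously. The catalogue lists human and Apodemus sylvaticus as source species and records a C-terminal HA tag. A WPRE and a synthetic polyadenylation signal follow the coding region to enhance transcript processing and expression. A TRIM28-matching stretch lies downstream of the poly(A) signal and before the right ITR, and its function is not stated in the record. "DPM" denotes a double perfect-match binding site for the editor intended to make the construct self-silencing, although this site is not annotated. The construct is intended for AAV-mediated delivery to silence prion protein expression in the brain.
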