Addgene plasmid #220843: pTMB340_ZFcharm_Kv1_Prnp_DPM
Purpose: AAV genome expressing ZFcharm Kv1 targeting Prnp; double perfect match self-silencing binding site
Depositing lab: Jonathan Weissman. Depositing organization: Whitehead Institute for Biomedical Research. Publication: Brainwide silencing of prion protein by AAV-mediated delivery of an engineered compact epigenetic editor. Neumann EN, Bertozzi TM, Wu E, Serack F, Harvey JW, Brauer PP, Pirtle CP, Coffey A, Howard M, Kamath N, Lenz K, Guzman K, Raymond MH, Khalil AS, Deverman BE, Minikel EV, Vallabh SM, Weissman JS. Science. 2024 Jun 28;384(6703):ado7082. doi: 10.1126/science.ado7082. Epub 2024 Jun 28. PubMed 38935715.
Backbone
  Vector backbone: AAV expression plasmid
  Backbone size w/o insert (bp): 4608
  Vector type: Mammalian Expression, AAV
Growth in bacteria
  Bacterial resistance: Ampicillin, 100 μg/mL
  Growth temperature: 37°C
  Growth strain: NEB Stable
  Copy number: High Copy
Gene/Insert
  Gene/Insert name: ZFcharm Kv1
  Species: H. sapiens (human); Apodemus sylvaticus
  Insert size (bp): 2070
  Mutation: N/A
  Promoter: EFS
  Tag / fusion protein: HAtag (C terminal on backbone)
  Cloning method: Gibson Cloning
  Sequencing primers: 5′ ctgggaaagtgatgtcgtgtac; 3′ ggatacgctgctttaatgcc
Terms and licenses: Academic/Nonprofit Terms; Industry Terms: Not Available to Industry
How to cite: pTMB340_ZFcharm_Kv1_Prnp_DPM was a gift from Jonathan Weissman (Addgene plasmid # 220843 ; http://n2t.net/addgene:220843 ; RRID:Addgene_220843)
